>Addgene plasmid #40516 | pEMB018 / LRRK2_BC_1500_2210 | depositor full sequence | sequence record 52189 | pEMB018 / LRRK2_BC_1500_2210 sequence 9569 bps
GGAACGGCTCCGCCCACTATTAATGAAATTAAAAATTCCAATTTTAAAAAACGCAGCAAGAGAAACATTT
GTATGAAAGAATGCGTAGAAGGAAAGAAAAATGTCGTCGACATGCTGAACAACAAGATTAATATGCCTCC
GTGTATAAAAAAAATATTGAACGATTTGAAAGAAAACAATGTACCGCGCGGCGGTATGTACAGGAAGAGG
TTTATACTAAACTGTTACATTGCAAACGTGGTTTCGTGTGCCAAGTGTGAAAACCGATGTTTAATCAAGG
CTCTGACGCATTTCTACAACCACGACTCCAAGTGTGTGGGTGAAGTCATGCATCTTTTAATCAAATCCCA
AGATGTGTATAAACCACCAAACTGCCAAAAAATGAAAACTGTCGACAAGCTCTGTCCGTTTGCTGGCAAC
TGCAAGGGTCTCAATCCTATTTGTAATTATTGAATAATAAAACAATTATAAATGCTAAATTTGTTTTTTA
TTAACGATACAAACCAAACGCAACAAGAACATTTGTAGTATTATCTATAATTGAAAACGCGTAGTTATAA
TCGCTGAGGTAATATTTAAAATCATTTTCAAATGATTCACAGTTAATTTGCGACAATATAATTTTATTTT
CACATAAACTAGACGCCTTGTCGTCTTCTTCTTCGTATTCCTTCTCTTTTTCATTTTTCTCTTCATAAAA
ATTAACATAGTTATTATCGTATCCATATATGTATCTATCGTATAGAGTAAATTTTTTGTTGTCATAAATA
TATATGTCTTTTTTAATGGGGTGTATAGTACCGCTGCGCATAGTTTTTCTGTAATTTACAACAGTGCTAT
TTTCTGGTAGTTCTTCGGAGTGTGTTGCTTTAATTATTAAATTTATATAATCAATGAATTTGGGATCGTC
GGTTTTGTACAATATGTTGCCGGCATAGTACGCAGCTTCTTCTAGTTCAATTACACCATTTTTTAGCAGC
ACCGGATTAACATAACTTTCCAAAATGTTGTACGAACCGTTAAACAAAAACAGTTCACCTCCCTTTTCTA
TACTATTGTCTGCGAGCAGTTGTTTGTTGTTAAAAATAACAGCCATTGTAATGAGACGCACAAACTAATA
TCACAAACTGGAAATGTCTATCAATATATAGTTGCTGATCAGATCCTCATTGTTTGCCTCCCTGCTGCGG
TTTTTCACCGAAGTTCATGCCAGTCCAGCGTTTTTGCAGCAGAAAAGCCGCCGACTTCGGTTTGCGGTCG
CGAGTGAAGATCCCTTTCTTGTTACCGCCAACGCGCAATATGCCTTGCGAGGTCGCAAAATCGGCGAAAT
TCCATACCTGTTCACCGACGACGGCGCTGACGCGATCAAAGACGCGGTGATACATATCCAGCCATGCACA
CTGATACTCTTCACTCCACATGTCGGTGTACATTGAGTGCAGCCCGGCTAACGTATCCACGCCGTATTCG
GTGATGATAATCGGCTGATGCAGTTTCTCCTGCCAGGCCAGAAGTTCTTTTTCCAGTACCTTCTCTGCCG
TTTCCAAATCGCCGCTTTGGACATACCATCCGTAATAACGGTTCAGGCACAGCACATCAAAGAGATCGCT
GATGGTATCGGTGTGAGCGTCGCAGAACATTACATTGACGCAGGTGATCGGACGCGTCGGGTCGAGTTTA
CGCGTTGCTTCCGCCAGTGGCGCGAAATATTCCCGTGCACCTTGCGGACGGGTATCCGGTTCGTTGGCAA
TACTCCACATCACCACGCTTGGGTGGTTTTTGTCACGCGCTATCAGCTCTTTAATCGCCTGTAAGTGCGC
TTGCTGAGTTTCCCCGTTGACTGCCTCTTCGCTGTACAGTTCTTTCGGCTTGTTGCCCGCTTCGAAACCA
ATGCCTAAAGAGAGCGAAAAGCCGACAGCAGCAGTTTCATCAATCACCACGATGCCATGTTCATCTGCCC
AGTCGAGCATCTCTTCAGCGTAAGGGTAATGCGAGGTACGGTAGGAGTTGGCCCCAATCCAGTCCATTAA
TGCGTGGTCGTGCACCATCAGCACGTTATCGAATCCTTTGCCACGTAAGTCCGCATCTTCATGACGACCA
AAGCCAGTAAAGTAGAACGGTTTGTGGTTAATCAGGAACTGTTGGCCCTTCACTGCCACTGACCGGATGC
CGACGCGAAGCGGGTAGATATCACACTCTGTCTGGCTTTTGGCTGTGACGCACAGTTCATAGAGATAACC
TTCACCCGGTTGCCAGAGGTGCGGATTCACCACTTGCAAAGTCCCGCTAGTGCCTTGTCCAGTTGCAACC
ACCTGTTGATCCGCATCACGCAGTTCAACGCTGACATCACCATTGGCCACCACCTGCCAGTCAACAGACG
CGTGGTTACAGTCTTGCGCGACATGCGTCACCACGGTGATATCGTCCACCCAGGTGTTCGGCGTGGTGTA
GAGCATTACGCTGCGATGGATTCCGGCATAGTTAAAGAAATCATGGAAGTAAGACTGCTTTTTCTTGCCG
TTTTCGTCGGTAATCACCATTCCCGGCGGGATAGTCTGCCAGTTCAGTTCGTTGTTCACACAAACGGTGA
TACGTACACTTTTCCCGGCAATAACATACGGCGTGACATCGGCTTCAAATGGCGTATAGCCGCCCTGATG
CTCCATCACTTCCTGATTATTGACCCACACTTTGCCGTAATGAGTGACCGCATCGAAACGCAGCACGATA
CGCTGGCCTGCCCAACCTTTCGGTATAAAGACTTCGCGCTGATACCAGACGTTGCCCGCATAATTACGAA
TATCTGCATCGGCGAACTGATCGTTAAAACTGCCTGGCACAGCAATTGCCCGGCTTTCTTGTAACGCGCT
TTCCCACCAACGCTGATCAATTCCACAGTTTTCGCGATCCAGACTGAATGCCCACAGGCCGTCGAGTTTT
TTGATTTCACGGGTTGGGGTTTCTACAGGACGGACCATATTTATAGGTGTAATTTATGTAGCTGTAATTT
TTACCTTATTAATATTTTTTACGCTTTGCATTCGACGACTGAACTCCCAAATATATGTTTAACTCGTCTT
GGTCGTTTGAATTTTTGTTGCTGTGTTTCCTAATATTTTCCATCACCTTAAATATGTTATTGTAATCCTC
AATGTTGAACTTGCAATTGGACACGGCATAGTTTTCCATAGTCGTGTAAAACATGGTATTGGCTGCATTG
TAATACATCCGACTGAGCGGGTACGGATCTATGTGTTTGAGCAGCCTGTTCAAAAACTCTGCATCGTCGC
AAAACGGAATTTCGTCGACAGATCTGATCATGGAGATAATTAAAATGATAACCATCTCGCAAATAAATAA
GTATTTTACTGTTTTCGTAACAGTTTTGTAATAAAAAAACCTATAAATATAGGATCTATGCACCACCATC
ACCACCATCACCACTTGGTGCCCCGCGGATCCTTACGTAAGACCATTATCAACGAAAGCCTGAACTTCAA
AATTCGCGACCAGCTGGTGGTCGGACAGCTGATCCCCGACTGCTACGTGGAACTTGAGAAGATCATCCTG
AGCGAGCGCAAGAATGTGCCTATCGAGTTTCCAGTGATCGATCGCAAACGTCTCCTCCAGCTCGTGCGTG
AGAATCAGCTGCAGCTCGACGAGAACGAGCTGCCTCATGCTGTGCACTTCCTTAACGAGTCAGGTGTCCT
CCTGCACTTCCAGGACCCGGCTCTCCAGCTGAGTGACCTCTATTTCGTGGAGCCAAAGTGGCTCTGTAAA
ATTATGGCTCAAATCCTCACTGTCAAGGTAGAGGGCTGTCCAAAGCACCCAAAGGGCATCATCTCGCGTC
GCGACGTGGAAAAGTTTCTCTCTAAGAAGCGCAAGTTTCCCAAGAACTACATGAGCCAGTACTTTAAACT
GTTGGAGAAGTTCCAGATCGCTCTGCCTATCGGCGAAGAGTACCTGTTGGTTCCTTCCTCCCTGTCCGAT
CACCGCCCCGTGATTGAGCTGCCTCACTGCGAGAACAGCGAGATTATCATTCGCCTATACGAGATGCCGT
ACTTTCCGATGGGCTTCTGGTCAAGGCTCATCAATCGTCTGCTTGAAATCTCCCCATATATGCTGAGCGG
TCGTGAACGCGCTCTGAGGCCAAACCGGATGTACTGGCGCCAGGGGATTTACTTGAACTGGTCCCCTGAG
GCTTATTGTCTGGTGGGCTCGGAAGTCCTGGATAACCACCCCGAATCATTCCTGAAGATCACCGTTCCTT
CCTGCCGTAAGGGTTGCATTCTATTGGGACAGGTGGTGGATCATATCGATTCCCTGATGGAGGAGTGGTT
CCCTGGCCTGTTGGAGATCGACATCTGTGGCGAGGGTGAGACCCTGCTGAAGAAGTGGGCACTCTACAGT
TTCAATGACGGCGAAGAACACCAGAAGATTCTGCTCGACGACCTCATGAAGAAGGCCGAGGAGGGCGACC
TGCTCGTGAACCCCGACCAGCCTAGGCTGACCATCCCCATCTCCCAGATTGCACCCGACCTTATCCTCGC
TGACCTGCCTCGCAACATCATGCTGAACAATGACGAGCTGGAGTTTGAACAAGCACCCGAGTTCCTGCTA
GGCGACGGCTCTTTCGGTTCAGTTTACCGTGCTGCTTACGAGGGTGAAGAGGTTGCCGTGAAGATTTTTA
ACAAGCACACTTCGCTCCGTCTGCTGCGTCAGGAGCTTGTGGTTCTCTGCCACCTGCACCACCCTTCCCT
GATCTCCCTGCTGGCCGCCGGCATTAGGCCTCGCATGCTAGTGATGGAACTGGCCAGTAAGGGTTCATTG
GACCGCCTGCTGCAGCAGGACAAGGCTAGCCTGACCCGTACGCTCCAGCACCGTATCGCCCTGCATGTGG
CCGACGGACTGCGCTACTTGCACAGTGCCATGATCATTTATCGCGATCTGAAGCCTCATAATGTTCTTCT
GTTCACGCTCTACCCAAACGCAGCTATCATTGCCAAAATTGCCGATTACGGCATAGCCCAGTACTGCTGT
CGTATGGGTATCAAGACTAGCGAGGGTACACCTGGGTTCCGCGCTCCCGAAGTCGCACGCGGGAACGTGA
TCTACAACCAGCAGGCCGACGTGTACTCGTTTGGCCTGCTCCTGTATGACATTCTCACTACCGGAGGCCG
GATTGTGGAGGGCCTGAAATTTCCCAACGAGTTCGACGAGCTGGAGATCCAGGGCAAGCTGCCTGACCCC
GTGAAGGAGTACGGTTGTGCACCCTGGCCTATGGTGGAGAAGCTCATTAAGCAGTGTCTGAAGGAGAACC
CTCAGGAACGCCCCACAAGCGCCCAGGTGTTCGACATTCTAAACTCTGCAGAGTTAGTGTGTCTGACTAG
GCGTATCTTACTCCCGAAGAACGTGATCGTTGAGTGCATGGTGGCAACGCACCACAACTCGCGTAACGCT
AGCATCTGGTTAGGATGTGGGCATACCGATCGTGGCCAGCTGAGTTTCCTCGACCTCAACACCGAGGGGT
ATACTAGCGAGGAGGTCGCTGATTCACGCATTCTGTGCCTCGCCCTTGTCCATCTGCCTGTTGAGTAAAG
CTTGCGGCCGCACTCGAGCACCACCACCACCACCACTAACCTAGGTAGCTGAGCGCATGCAAGCTGATCC
GGGTTATTAGTACATTTATTAAGCGCTAGATTCTGTGCGTTGTTGATTTACAGACAATTGTTGTACGTAT
TTTAATAATTCATTAAATTTATAATCTTTAGGGTGGTATGTTAGAGCGAAAATCAAATGATTTTCAGCGT
CTTTATATCTGAATTTAAATATTAAATCCTCAATAGATTTGTAAAATAGGTTTCGATTAGTTTCAAACAA
GGGTTGTTTTTCCGAACCGATGGCTGGACTATCTAATGGATTTTCGCTCAACGCCACAAAACTTGCCAAA
TCTTGTAGCAGCAATCTAGCTTTGTCGATATTCGTTTGTGTTTTGTTTTGTAATAAAGGTTCGACGTCGT
TCAAAATATTATGCGCTTTTGTATTTCTTTCATCACTGTCGTTAGTGTACAATTGACTCGACGTAAACAC
GTTAAATAGAGCTTGGACATATTTAACATCGGGCGTGTTAGCTTTATTAGGCCGATTATCGTCGTCGTCC
CAACCCTCGTCGTTAGAAGTTGCTTCCGAAGACGATTTTGCCATAGCCACACGACGCCTATTAATTGTGT
CGGCTAACACGTCCGCGATCAAATTTGTAGTTGAGCTTTTTGGAATTATTTCTGATTGCGGGCGTTTTTG
GGCGGGTTTCAATCTAACTGTGCCCGATTTTAATTCAGACAACACGTTAGAAAGCGATGGTGCAGGCGGT
GGTAACATTTCAGACGGCAAATCTACTAATGGCGGCGGTGGTGGAGCTGATGATAAATCTACCATCGGTG
GAGGCGCAGGCGGGGCTGGCGGCGGAGGCGGAGGCGGAGGTGGTGGCGGTGATGCAGACGGCGGTTTAGG
CTCAAATGTCTCTTTAGGCAACACAGTCGGCACCTCAACTATTGTACTGGTTTCGGGCGCCGTTTTTGGT
TTGACCGGTCTGAGACGAGTGCGATTTTTTTCGTTTCTAATAGCTTCCAACAATTGTTGTCTGTCGTCTA
AAGGTGCAGCGGGTTGAGGTTCCGTCGGCATTGGTGGAGCGGGCGGCAATTCAGACATCGATGGTGGTGG
TGGTGGTGGAGGCGCTGGAATGTTAGGCACGGGAGAAGGTGGTGGCGGCGGTGCCGCCGGTATAATTTGT
TCTGGTTTAGTTTGTTCGCGCACGATTGTGGGCACCGGCGCAGGCGCCGCTGGCTGCACAACGGAAGGTC
GTCTGCTTCGAGGCAGCGCTTGGGGTGGTGGCAATTCAATATTATAATTGGAATACAAATCGTAAAAATC
TGCTATAAGCATTGTAATTTCGCTATCGTTTACCGTGCCGATATTTAACAACCGCTCAATGTAAGCAATT
GTATTGTAAAGAGATTGTCTCAAGCTCGGATCGATCCCGCACGCCGATAACAAGCCTTTTCATTTTTACT
ACAGCATTGTAGTGGCGAGACACTTCGCTGTCGTCGAGGTTTAAACGCTTCCTCGCTCACTGACTCGCTG
CGCTCGGTCGTTCGGCTGCGGCGAGCGGTATCAGCTCACTCAAAGGCGGTAATACGGTTATCCACAGAAT
CAGGGGATAACGCAGGAAAGAACATGTGAGCAAAAGGCCAGCAAAAGGCCAGGAACCGTAAAAAGGCCGC
GTTGCTGGCGTTTTTCCATAGGCTCCGCCCCCCTGACGAGCATCACAAAAATCGACGCTCAAGTCAGAGG
TGGCGAAACCCGACAGGACTATAAAGATACCAGGCGTTTCCCCCTGGAAGCTCCCTCGTGCGCTCTCCTG
TTCCGACCCTGCCGCTTACCGGATACCTGTCCGCCTTTCTCCCTTCGGGAAGCGTGGCGCTTTCTCATAG
CTCACGCTGTAGGTATCTCAGTTCGGTGTAGGTCGTTCGCTCCAAGCTGGGCTGTGTGCACGAACCCCCC
GTTCAGCCCGACCGCTGCGCCTTATCCGGTAACTATCGTCTTGAGTCCAACCCGGTAAGACACGACTTAT
CGCCACTGGCAGCAGCCACTGGTAACAGGATTAGCAGAGCGAGGTATGTAGGCGGTGCTACAGAGTTCTT
GAAGTGGTGGCCTAACTACGGCTACACTAGAAGGACAGTATTTGGTATCTGCGCTCTGCTGAAGCCAGTT
ACCTTCGGAAAAAGAGTTGGTAGCTCTTGATCCGGCAAACAAACCACCGCTGGTAGCGGTGGTTTTTTTG
TTTGCAAGCAGCAGATTACGCGCAGAAAAAAAGGATCTCAAGAAGATCCTTTGATCTTTTCTACGGGGTC
TGACGCTCAGTGGAACGAAAACTCACGTTAAGGGATTTTGGTCATGAGATTATCAAAAAGGATCTTCACC
TAGATCCTTTTAAATTAAAAATGAAGTTTTAAATCAATCTAAAGTATATATGAGTAAACTTGGTCTGACA
GTTACCAATGCTTAATCAGTGAGGCACCTATCTCAGCGATCTGTCTATTTCGTTCATCCATAGTTGCCTG
ACTCCCCGTCGTGTAGATAACTACGATACGGGAGGGCTTACCATCTGGCCCCAGTGCTGCAATGATACCG
CGAGACCCACGCTCACCGGCTCCAGATTTATCAGCAATAAACCAGCCAGCCGGAAGGGCCGAGCGCAGAA
GTGGTCCTGCAACTTTATCCGCCTCCATCCAGTCTATTAATTGTTGCCGGGAAGCTAGAGTAAGTAGTTC
GCCAGTTAATAGTTTGCGCAACGTTGTTGCCATTGCTACAGGCATCGTGGTGTCACGCTCGTCGTTTGGT
ATGGCTTCATTCAGCTCCGGTTCCCAACGATCAAGGCGAGTTACATGATCCCCCATGTTGTGCAAAAAAG
CGGTTAGCTCCTTCGGTCCTCCGATCGTTGTCAGAAGTAAGTTGGCCGCAGTGTTATCACTCATGGTTAT
GGCAGCACTGCATAATTCTCTTACTGTCATGCCATCCGTAAGATGCTTTTCTGTGACTGGTGAGTACTCA
ACCAAGTCATTCTGAGAATAGTGTATGCGGCGACCGAGTTGCTCTTGCCCGGCGTCAATACGGGATAATA
CCGCGCCACATAGCAGAACTTTAAAAGTGCTCATCATTGGAAAACGTTCTTCGGGGCGAAAACTCTCAAG
GATCTTACCGCTGTTGAGATCCAGTTCGATGTAACCCACTCGTGCACCCAACTGATCTTCAGCATCTTTT
ACTTTCACCAGCGTTTCTGGGTGAGCAAAAACAGGAAGGCAAAATGCCGCAAAAAAGGGAATAAGGGCGA
CACGGAAATGTTGAATACTCATACTCTTCCTTTTTCAATATTATTGAAGCATTTATCAGGGTTATTGTCT
CATGAGCGGATACATATTTGAATGTATTTAGAAAAATAAACAAATAGGGGTTCCGCGCACATTTCCCCGA
AAAGTGCCACCTG
[124 nt withheld, positions 9044-9167]
C
[91 nt withheld, positions 9169-9259]
A
[49 nt withheld, positions 9261-9309]
CCTTTGACGTTGGAGTCCACGTTCTTT
[37 nt withheld, positions 9337-9373]
ACCCTATCTCGGTCTATTCTTTTGATTTATAAGGGATTTTGCCGATTTCGGCCTATTGGTTAAAAAATGA
GCTGATTTAACAAAAATTTAACGCGAATTTTAACAAAATATTAACGTTTACAATTTCCCATTCGCCATTC
AGGCTGCGCAACTGTTGGGAAGGGCGATCGGTGCGGGCCTCTTCGCTATTACGCCA
Features (pLannotate 1.2.2; 14 found; start..end, strand, type, name):
    329..453     +  CDS            lef2: baculovirus late expression factor 2
    491..1096    +  CDS            ORF603: baculovirus ORF603 protein
   1167..2972    -  CDS            GUS: β-glucuronidase; uidA (or gusA) from E. coli
   2987..3302    -  promoter       p6.9 promoter: Autographa californica p6.9; baculovirus late basic protein promoter
   3317..3408    +  promoter       polyhedrin promoter: polh from Autographa californica; promoter for the baculovirus polyhedrin gene
   3463..5595    +  CDS            LRRK2 (fragment): LRRK2_HUMAN - Also known as PARK8. Experimental evidence at protein level: Swiss-Prot protein existence level 1. Serine/threonine-protein kinase which phosphorylates a broad range of proteins involved in multiple processes such as neuronal plasticity, autophagy, and vesicle trafficking (PubMed:20949042, PubMed:22012985, PubMed:26824392, PubMed:29125462, PubMed:28720718, PubMed:29127255, PubMed:30398148, PubMed:29212815, PubMed:30635421, PubMed:21850687, PubMed:23395371, PubMed:17114044, PubMed:24687852, PubMed:26014385, PubMed:25201882). Is a key regulator of RAB GTPases by regulating the GTP/
   5619..5636    +  CDS            9xHis (fragment): 9xHis affinity tag
   5673..7030    +  misc_recomb    baculovirus recombination region (ORF1629): contains part of ORF1629
   7028..7105    -  CDS            P61 (fragment): P78_NPVAC - Experimental evidence at protein level: Swiss-Prot protein existence level 1. Plays a role in the transport of the nucleocapsids from the cytoplasm toward the host nucleus together with the host actin- polymerizing Arp2/3 complex. From Autographa californica nuclear polyhedrosis virus (AcMNPV).
   7293..7881    -  rep_origin     ori: high-copy-number ColE1/pMB1/pBR322/pUC origin of replication
   8052..8912    -  CDS            AmpR: β-lactamase; bla; confers resistance to ampicillin, carbenicillin, and related antibiotics
   8913..9017    -  promoter       AmpR promoter: bla
   9044..9499    +  rep_origin     f1 ori (sequence partly withheld): f1 bacteriophage origin of replication; arrow indicates direction of (+) strand synthesis
   9504..1       -  CDS            lacZα (fragment) (across the origin): LacZα fragment of β-galactosidase; lacZ fragment
