[The description below was written by a language model from this plasmid's Addgene catalogue record and pLannotate feature annotations shown in this document.]
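Description:
pEMB018 / LRRK2_BC_1500_2210 is a 9,569-bp baculovirus transfer plasmid built on the Emerald pEMB018 backbone for producing a fragment of human LRRK2 in insect cells. In bacteria it is maintained as a high-copy plasmid through a ColE1/pUC-type origin and selected with ampicillin via the β-lactamase gene and its native promoter. An f1 origin and a remnant of lacZα are also annotated.

The payload is a wild-type LRRK2 segment covering amino acids 1500–2210, annotated as a roughly 2.1-kb coding fragment placed directly downstream of the AcMNPV polyhedrin (polH) promoter, a very late viral promoter that drives strong expression in infected cells. The catalogue lists an N-terminal 6xHis tag, whereas the feature table detects a six-histidine stretch (a partial match to a 9xHis tag) immediately downstream of the LRRK2 fragment. The records therefore disagree on tag position, and this should be checked against the sequence. The BamHI and HindIII sites used for cloning were destroyed.

A divergently oriented p6.9 late promoter drives E. coli β-glucuronidase (GUS), which can serve as a visual reporter for identifying recombinant virus. The two expression cassettes are flanked on one side by lef2 and ORF603 and on the other by the ORF1629 recombination region. These baculoviral homology arms allow the cassettes to be transferred into the polyhedrin locus of a viral genome by homologous recombination in insect cells. The record does not state a specific application, but the design suits expression and affinity purification of this LRRK2 fragment, a protein linked to Parkinson's disease (PARK8).
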