Addgene plasmid #40516: pEMB018 / LRRK2_BC_1500_2210
Depositing lab: Michael J Fox Foundation MJFF. Depositing organization: Michael J Fox Foundation.
Backbone
  Vector backbone: pEMB018
  Backbone manufacturer: Emerald
  Vector type: Baculovirus
Growth in bacteria
  Bacterial resistance: Ampicillin, 100 μg/mL
  Growth temperature: 37°C
  Growth strain: Top10
  Copy number: High Copy
Gene/Insert
  Gene/Insert name: LRRK2
  Species: H. sapiens (human)
  Mutation: WT; aa1500_2210
  Entrez Gene: LRRK2 (a.k.a. AURA17, DARDARIN, PARK8, RIPK7, ROCO2)
  Promoter: polH
  Tag / fusion protein: 6xHis (N terminal on insert)
  Cloning method: Restriction Enzyme; 5′ cloning site BamHI (destroyed during cloning); 3′ cloning site HindIII (destroyed during cloning)
  Sequencing primers: 5′ DSP2466For:GAATTTCGTCGACAGATC; 3′ DSP2466Rev:AATAACCCGGATCAGCTT
Terms and licenses: Academic/Nonprofit Terms; Industry Terms
How to cite: pEMB018 / LRRK2_BC_1500_2210 was a gift from Michael J Fox Foundation MJFF (Addgene plasmid # 40516 ; http://n2t.net/addgene:40516 ; RRID:Addgene_40516)
