>Addgene plasmid #40516 | pEMB018 / LRRK2_BC_1500_2210 | addgene partial sequence | sequence record 53793 | DSP2466Rev 5'-AATAACCCGGATCAGCTT-3'
GTGGTGGTGGTGGTGGTGCTCGAGTGCGGCCGCAAGCTTTACTCAACAGGCAGATGGACAAGGGCGAGGC
ACAGAATGCGTGAATCAGCGACCTCCTCGCTAGTATACCCCTCGGTGTTGAGGTCGAGGAAACTCAGCTG
GCCACGATCGGTATGCCCACATCCTAACCAGATGCTAGCGTTACGCGAGTTGTGGTGCGTTGCCACCATG
CACTCAACGATCACGTTCTTCGGGAGTAAGATACGCCTAGTCAGACACACTAACTCTGCAGAGTTTAGAA
TGTCGAACACCTGGGCGCTTGTGGGGCGTTCCTGAGGGTTCTCCTTCAGACACTGCTTAATGAGCTTCTC
CACCATAGGCCAGGGTGCACAACCGTACTCCTTCACGGGGTCAGGCAGCTTGCCCTGGATCTCCAGCTCG
TCGAACTCGTTGGGAAATTTCAGGCCCTCCACAATCCGGCCTCCGGTAGTGAGAATGTCATACAGGAGCA
GGCCAAACGAGTACACGTCGGCCTGCTGGTTGTAGATCACGTTCCCGCGTGCGACTTCGGGAGCGCGGAA
CCCAGGTGTACCCTCGCTAGTCTTGATACCCATACGACAGCAGTACTGGGCTATGCCGTAATCGGCAATT
TTGGCAATGATAGCTGCGTTTGGGTAGAGCGTGAACAGAAGAACATTATGAGGCTTCAGATCGCGATAAA
TGATCATGGCACTGTGCAAGTAGCGCAGTCCGTCGGCCACATGCAGGGCGATACGGTGCTGGAGCGTACG
GGTCAGGCTAGCCTTGTCCTGCTGCAGCAGGCGGTCCAATGAACCCTTACTGGCCAGTTCCATCACTAGC
ATGCGAGG
