>Addgene plasmid #40516 | pEMB018 / LRRK2_BC_1500_2210 | addgene partial sequence | sequence record 54284 | DSP2466For 5'-GAATTTCGTCGACAGATC-3'
CATCTCGCAATAAATAAGTATTTTACTGGTTTTCGTAACAGTTTTGTAATAAAAAAACCTATAAATATAG
GATCTATGCACCACCATCACCACCATCACCACTTGGTGCCCCGCGGATCCTTACGTAAGACCATTATCAA
CGAAAGCCTGAACTTCAAAATTCGCGACCAGCTGGTGGTCGGACAGCTGATCCCCGACTGCTACGTGGAA
CTTGAGAAGATCATCCTGAGCGAGCGCAAGAATGTGCCTATCGAGTTTCCAGTGATCGATCGCAAACGTC
TCCTCCAGCTCGTGCGTGAGAATCAGCTGCAGCTCGACGAGAACGAGCTGCCTCATGCTGTGCACTTCCT
TAACGAGTCAGGTGTCCTCCTGCACTTCCAGGACCCGGCTCTCCAGCTGAGTGACCTCTATTTCGTGGAG
CCAAAGTGGCTCTGTAAAATTATGGCTCAAATCCTCACTGTCAAGGTAGAGGGCTGTCCAAAGCACCCAA
AGGGCATCATCTCGCGTCGCGACGTGGAAAAGTTTCTCTCTAAGAAGCGCAAGTTTCCCAAGAACTACAT
GAGCCAGTACTTTAAACTGTTGGAGAAGTTCCAGATCGCTCTGCCTATCGGCGAAGAGTACCTGTTGGTT
CCTTCCTCCCTGTCCGATCACCGCCCCGTGATTGAGCTGCCTCACTGCGAGAACAGCGAGATTATCATTC
GCCTATACGAGATGCCGTACTTTCCGATGGGCTTCTGGTCAAGGCTCATCAATCGTCTGCTTGAAATCTC
CCCATATATGCTGAGCGGTCGTGAACGCGCTCTGAGGCCAAACCGGATGTACTGGCGCCAGGGGATTTAC
TTGAACTGGTCCCCTGAGGCTTATTGTCTG
